>Addgene plasmid #35683 | pTWEEN-miR-224 | addgene partial sequence | sequence record 45403 | CMV-F 5'-CGCAAATGGGCGGTAGGCGTG-3'
CGAGCTCGTTAGTGAACCGTCAGATCGCCTGGAGACGCCATCCACGCTGTTTTGACCTCCATAGAAGACA
CCGACTCTAGAATGTGGCTAGAGCTTTGCTTGCACAGTATTAGGCAGGGGCAGAGGGCTGGGCTACCTTA
AAAATACTTGCCCTTTTTCTTGGGGACTCTGGGGAAGCGGTTTTACTACCTTTGACTTGGGAGCCTTGCT
CTTCTGCCAGCTAACCATGGGCCTGCCTCTTGGTTTTCTGCACCTCAGCTTTTCCCGGATAGGTGGGGAC
CCATCATCAAAAGTGACAGAGAAGATAAGGCCCAGGGGCTTTCAAGTCACTAGTGGTTCCGTTTAGTAGA
TGATTGTGCATTGTTTCAAAATGGTGCCCTAGTGACTACAAAGCCCCAGAGCCAGCATCATCATCAAAGC
AATGACAGTAGGTAAGCACCAGACCTCCTTGGGAGTGAGGAGGATTCTTGAGGAGAAAAGAGGTCTTCTT
TCTCCTCTGCTGGAGACTAGTTGATCTGGAGACGTGGTTCCTTCAATGTCAGAGTTATCTTTGGGACTGG
TCTCAAACTCTTCCAGTTGGGCCCTGGGGCAGGTCTCTCCATCTGGAGCATACTTACGTGCTCGGCGATT
AAGGGTTCAGAACTCGAGAAGCTTGATATCGAATTCCACGGGGNTTGGGGTTGCGCCTTTTCCAAGGCAG
CCCTGGGTTTGCGCAGGGACGCGGCTGCTCTGGGCGTGGTTCCGGGAAACGCAGCGGCGCCGACCCTGGG
TCTCGCACATTCTTCACGTCCGTTCGCAGCGTCACCCGGATCTTCGCCGCTACCCCTTGTGGGCCCCCCG
GCGACGCTTCCTGCTCCGCCCCTAAGTTCGGGAAGGTTCCTTGCGGTTCGCGGCGTGCCGGACGTGACAA
ACGGAAGC
