>Addgene plasmid #35683 | pTWEEN-miR-224 | addgene partial sequence | sequence record 68069 | EGFP-N 5'-CGTCGCCGTCCAGCTCGACCAG-3'
AAGCTCTCGCCCTTGCTACCATGGTGGCGACCGGTGGATCCCCCTGGGGAGAGAGGTCGGTGATTCGGTC
AACGAGGGAGCCGACTGCCGACGTGCGCTCCGGAGGCTTGCAGAATGCGGAACACCGCGCGGGCAGGAAC
AGGGCCCACACTACCGCCCCACACCCCGCCTCCCGCACCGCCCCTTCCCGGCCGCTGCTCTCGGCGCGCC
CTGCTGAGCAGCCGCTATTGGCCACAGCCCATCGCGGTCGGCGCGCTGCCATTGCTCCCTGGCGCTGTCC
GTCTGCGAGGGTACTAGTGAGACGTGCGGCTTCCGTTTGTCACGTCCGGCACGCCGCGAACCGCAAGGAA
CCTTCCCGACTTAGGGGCGGAGCAGGAAGCGTCGCCGGGGGGCCCACAAGGGTAGCGGCGAAGATCCGGG
TGACGCTGCGAACGGACGTGAAGAATGTGCGAGACCCAGGGTCGGCGCCGCTGCGTTTCCCGGAACCACG
CCCAGAGCAGCCGCGTCCCTGCGCAAACCCAGGGCTGCCTTGGAAAAGGCGCAACCCCAACCCCGTGGAA
TTCGATATCAAGCTTCTCGAGTTCTGAACCCTTAATCGCCGAGCACGTAAGTATGCTC
