[The description below was written by a language model from this plasmid's Addgene catalogue record.]
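Description:
pTWEEN-miR-224 is a lentiviral mammalian expression plasmid built on the TWEEN backbone, pRRL-CMV-PGK-GFP-WPRE, which is listed at about 8.6 kb without insert. It is propagated in E. coli under ampicillin selection; the copy number is recorded as unknown, and no feature table is provided, so the bacterial origin and the detailed viral elements (LTRs, packaging signal and so on) are not itemised in the record, although a pRRL-type transfer vector would be expected to carry them.

The payload is a 561 bp human genomic fragment spanning the MIR224 locus (entered in the record as "nsa-mir-224", evidently hsa-mir-224), cloned between XbaI and XhoI sites that both remain intact. The backbone name and the use of a CMV forward sequencing primer indicate that the fragment sits downstream of the CMV promoter, so the microRNA precursor would be transcribed by RNA polymerase II and processed by the cell's own machinery into mature miR-224. A second, independent cassette follows: a PGK promoter drives GFP, and the depositor explicitly notes that GFP is not fused to the microRNA but is separated from it by this promoter. GFP therefore serves as a marker for transduced or transfected cells rather than as a direct readout of miR-224 levels. The WPRE named in the backbone is a post-transcriptional element that generally enhances transcript stability and expression from lentiviral vectors.

The construct is suited to enforced miR-224 expression in mammalian cells, either by direct transfection or after packaging into lentiviral particles for stable delivery, with GFP allowing identification or sorting of modified cells. The record does not state a specific experimental application.
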