Addgene plasmid #35683: pTWEEN-miR-224
Depositing lab: George Calin. Depositing organization: University of Texas MD Anderson Cancer Center.
Backbone
  Vector backbone: pRRL-CMV-PGK-GFP-WPRE (TWEEN)
  Backbone manufacturer: provided by PESCHLE C. (PMID:163300772) - CONDORELLI G (PMID: 12692591)
  Backbone size w/o insert (bp): 8600
  Vector type: Mammalian Expression, Lentiviral
Growth in bacteria
  Bacterial resistance: Ampicillin, 100 μg/mL
  Growth temperature: 37°C
  Growth strain: XL10 Gold
  Copy number: Unknown
Gene/Insert
  Gene/Insert name: nsa-mir-224 (alt name: MIR224)
  Species: H. sapiens (human)
  Insert size (bp): 561
  GenBank ID: 407009 NC_000023.10
  Entrez Gene: MIR224 (a.k.a. MIRN224, miRNA224)
  Cloning method: Restriction Enzyme; 5′ cloning site XbaI (not destroyed); 3′ cloning site XhoI (not destroyed)
  Sequencing primers: 5′ CMV-F; 3′ GFP-R
Terms and licenses: Academic/Nonprofit Terms; Industry Terms: Not Available to Industry
Depositor comments: Note that though there is GFP in this plasmid, it is not fused to the miR-224. There is a PGK promoter between the miR and the GFP.
How to cite: pTWEEN-miR-224 was a gift from George Calin (Addgene plasmid # 35683 ; http://n2t.net/addgene:35683 ; RRID:Addgene_35683)
